>Addgene plasmid #54447 | LI D-E 6xHIS | depositor full sequence | sequence record 84665 | Full Sequence
CGACGTAGCCACCTACTCCCAACATCAGCCGGACTCCGATTACCTCGGGAACTTGCTCCGTAGTAAGACA
TTCATCGCGCTTGCTGCCTTCGACCAAGAAGCGGTTGTTGGCGCTCTCGCGGCTTACGTTCTGCCCAGGT
TTGAGCAGCCGCGTAGTGAGATCTATATCTATGATCTCGCAGTCTCCGGCGAGCACCGGAGGCAGGGCAT
TGCCACCGCGCTCATCAATCTCCTCAAGCATGAGGCCAACGCGCTTGGTGCTTATGTGATCTACGTGCAA
GCAGATTACGGTGACGATCCCGCAGTGGCTCTCTATACAAAGTTGGGCATACGGGAAGAAGTGATGCACT
TTGATATCGACCCAAGTACCGCCACCTAACAATTCGTTCAAGCCGAGATCGGCTTCCCGGCCGCGGAGTT
GTTCGGTAAATTGTCACAACGCCGCTCATGACATTAACCTATAAAAATAGGCGTATCACGAGGCCCTTTT
GTCTCGCGCGTTTCGGTGATGACGGTGAAAACCTCTGACACATGCAGCTCCCGGAGAAGGTCACAGCTTG
TCTGTAAGCGGATGCCGGGAGCAGACAAGCCCGTCAGGGCGCGTCAGCGGGTGTTGGCGGGTGTCGGGGC
TGGCTTAACTATGCGGCATCAGAGCAGATTGTACTGAGAGTGCACCATATGCGGTGTGAAATACCGCACA
GATGCGTAAGGAGAAAATACCGCATCAGGCGCCATTCGCCATTCAGGCTGCGCAACTGTTGGGAAGGGCG
ATCGGTGCGGGCCTCTTCGCTATTACGCCAGCTGGCGAAAGGGGGATGTGCTGCAAGGCGATTAAGTTGG
GTAACGCCAGGGTTTTCCCAGTCACGACGTTGTAAAACGACGGCCAGTGAATTCGAGCTCGGTACCTCGC
GAATGCATCTAGATATCGGATCCCATGGTCTCAAAGGGCGGCAGCGGCGGATCCCATCACCATCACCATC
ACTAAAATCAGAGACCGGGCCCGTCGACTGCAGAGGCCTGCATGCAAGCTTGGCGTAATCATGGTCATAG
CTGTTTCCTGTGTGAAATTGTTATCCGCTCACAATTCCACACAACATACGAGCCGGAAGCATAAAGTGTA
AAGCCTGGGGTGCCTAATGAGTGAGCTAACTCACATTAATTGCGTTGCGCTCACTGCCCGCTTTCCAGTC
GGGAAACCTGTCGTGCCAGCTGCATTAATGAATCGGCCAACGCGCGGGGAGAGGCGGTTTGCGTATTGGG
CGCTCTTCCGCTTCCTCGCTCACTGACTCGCTGCGCTCGGTCGTTCGGCTGCGGCGAGCGGTATCAGCTC
ACTCAAAGGCGGTAATACGGTTATCCACAGAATCAGGGGATAACGCAGGAAAGAACATGTGAGCAAAAGG
CCAGCAAAAGGCCAGGAACCGTAAAAAGGCCGCGTTGCTGGCGTTTTTCCATAGGCTCCGCCCCCCTGAC
GAGCATCACAAAAATCGACGCTCAAGTCAGAGGTGGCGAAACCCGACAGGACTATAAAGATACCAGGCGT
TTCCCCCTGGAAGCTCCCTCGTGCGCTCTCCTGTTCCGACCCTGCCGCTTACCGGATACCTGTCCGCCTT
TCTCCCTTCGGGAAGCGTGGCGCTTTCTCATAGCTCACGCTGTAGGTATCTCAGTTCGGTGTAGGTCGTT
CGCTCCAAGCTGGGCTGTGTGCACGAACCCCCCGTTCAGCCCGACCGCTGCGCCTTATCCGGTAACTATC
GTCTTGAGTCCAACCCGGTAAGACACGACTTATCGCCACTGGCAGCAGCCACTGGTAACAGGATTAGCAG
AGCGAGGTATGTAGGCGGTGCTACAGAGTTCTTGAAGTGGTGGCCTAACTACGGCTACACTAGAAGAACA
GTATTTGGTATCTGCGCTCTGCTGAAGCCAGTTACCTTCGGAAAAAGAGTTGGTAGCTCTTGATCCGGCA
AACAAACCACCGCTGGTAGCGGTGGTTTTTTTGTTTGCAAGCAGCAGATTACGCGCAGAAAAAAAGGATC
TCAAGAAGATCCTTTGATCTTTTCTACGGGGTCTGACGCTCAGTGGAACGAAAACTCACGTTAAGGGATT
TTGGTCATGAGGCGCACACCGTGGAAACGGATGAAGGCACGAACCCAGTTGACATAAGCCTGTTCGGTTC
GTAAACTGTAATGCAAGTAGCGTATGCGCTCACGCAACTGGTCCAGAACCTTGACCGAACGCAGCGGTGG
TAACGGCGCAGTGGCGGTTTTCATGGCTTGTTATGACTGTTTTTTTGTACAGTCTATGCCTCGGGCATCC
AAGCAGCAAGCGCGTTACGCCGTGGGTCGATGTTTGATGTTATGGAGCAGCAACGATGTTACGCAGCAGC
AACGATGTTACGCAGCAGGGCAGTCGCCCTAAAACAAAGTTAGGTGGCTCAAGTATGGGCATCATTCGCA
CATGTAGGCTCGGCCCTGACCAAGTCAAATCCATGCGGGCTGCTCTTGATCTTTTCGGTCGTGAGTTCGG
Features (pLannotate 1.2.2; 11 found; start..end, strand, type, name):
    493..528     +  CDS            rop (fragment): Rop protein, which maintains plasmids at low copy number; rop
    630..729     +  misc_feature   bom (fragment): basis of mobility region from pBR322
    735..892     -  CDS            lacZα (fragment): LacZα fragment of β-galactosidase; lacZ fragment
    965..982     +  CDS            7xHis (fragment): 6xHis affinity tag
   1068..1084    -  protein_bind   lac operator: The lac repressor binds to the lac operator to inhibit transcription in E. coli. This inhibition can be relieved by adding lactose or isopropyl-β-D-thiogalactopyranoside (IPTG). lac repressor encoded by lacI
   1092..1122    -  promoter       lac promoter: promoter for the E. coli lac operon
   1137..1158    -  protein_bind   CAP binding site: CAP binding activates transcription in the presence of cAMP. E. coli catabolite activator protein
   1171..1263    -  CDS            lacI (fragment): lac repressor; lacI; The lac repressor binds to the lac operator to inhibit transcription in E. coli. This inhibition can be relieved by adding lactose or isopropyl-β-D-thiogalactopyranoside (IPTG).
   1446..2034    -  rep_origin     ori: high-copy-number ColE1/pMB1/pBR322/pUC origin of replication
   2149..2177    +  promoter       Pc promoter: intI1 (promoter lies within the coding sequence); class 1 integron promoter
   2366..376     +  CDS            aacC1 (across the origin): AACC1_PSEAI - Experimental evidence at protein level: Swiss-Prot protein existence level 1. Responsible for gentamicin resistance and has a limited substrate range. From Pseudomonas aeruginosa.
