[The description below was written by a language model from this plasmid's Addgene catalogue record and pLannotate feature annotations shown in this document.]
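Description:
LI D-E 6xHIS is a small (about 2.5 kb) bacterial cloning vector that serves as a Level I module in a modular plasmid assembly kit developed for multigene expression, gene silencing and silencing rescue in plants. It is built on pUC57(Gent), a gentamicin-resistant derivative of pUC57. Propagation in E. coli relies on the high-copy ColE1/pUC-type origin. Selection is provided by the aacC1 gentamicin acetyltransferase gene, which spans the numbering origin of the circular sequence and lies downstream of a class 1 integron Pc promoter. Short remnants of rop, the pBR322 bom region and lacI are also annotated; these are backbone fragments rather than functional parts.

The payload is a synthetic six-histidine (6xHis) tag coding sequence, only 18 nt long. It sits in the former multiple cloning region, between a lacZα fragment on one side and the lac operator, lac promoter and CAP binding site on the other. These lac elements are inherited from the pUC cloning site, and M13 forward and reverse primer sites are listed for sequencing across the insert. The plasmid carries no plant promoter, terminator or plant selection marker, so it is a donor of a single building block rather than an expression construct. The "D-E" in the name presumably denotes the position the module occupies in the kit's ordered assembly scheme, where a tag would be joined to other parts. However, the record does not define this position, the flanking fusion sites, the restriction enzymes used or the cloning method. Once assembled into a coding sequence, the His tag would allow detection or metal-affinity purification of the resulting fusion protein.
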