Addgene plasmid #54447: LI D-E 6xHIS
Depositing lab: Martin Parniske. Depositing organization: Ludwig-Maximilians-Universitaet Muenchen (LMU). Publication: A modular plasmid assembly kit for multigene expression, gene silencing and silencing rescue in plants. Binder A, Lambert J, Morbitzer R, Popp C, Ott T, Lahaye T, Parniske M. PLoS One. 2014 Feb 13;9(2):e88218. doi: 10.1371/journal.pone.0088218. eCollection 2014. PubMed 24551083.
Backbone
  Vector backbone: pUC57(Gent)
  Backbone manufacturer: Parniske lab
  Vector type: cloning vector
Growth in bacteria
  Bacterial resistance: Gentamicin, 10 μg/mL
  Growth temperature: 37°C
  Growth strain: DH5alpha
  Copy number: High Copy
Gene/Insert
  Gene/Insert name: polyhistidine (6x) tag
  Species: Synthetic
  Cloning method: Unknown
  Sequencing primers: 5′ M13-F20; 3′ M13Rev
Terms and licenses: Academic/Nonprofit Terms; Industry Terms: Not Available to Industry
How to cite: LI D-E 6xHIS was a gift from Martin Parniske (Addgene plasmid # 54447 ; http://n2t.net/addgene:54447 ; RRID:Addgene_54447)
