>Addgene plasmid #54447 | LI D-E 6xHIS | addgene partial sequence | sequence record 90135 | M13pUC-Fwd 5'-CCCAGTCACGACGTTGTAAAACG-3'
CCTCGCGAATGCATCTAGATATCGGATCCCATGGTCTCAAAGGGCGGCAGCGGCGGATCCCATCACCATC
ACCATCACTAAAATCAGAGACCGGGCCCGTCGACTGCAGAGGCCTGCATGCAAGCTTGGCGTAATCATGG
TCATAGCTGTTTCCTGTGTGAAATTGTTATCCGCTCACAATTCCACACAACATACGAGCCGGAAGCATAA
AGTGTAAAGCCTGGGGTGCCTAATGAGTGAGCTAACTCACATTAATTGCGTTGCGCTCACTGCCCGCTTT
CCAGTCGGGAAACCTGTCGTGCCAGCTGCATTAATGAATCGGCCAACGCGCGGGGAGAGGCGGTTTGCGT
ATTGGGCGCTCTTCCGCTTCCTCGCTCACTGACTCGCTGCGCTCGGTCGTTCGGCTGCGGCGAGCGGTAT
CAGCTCACTCAAAGGCGGTAATACGGTTATCCACAGAATCAGGGGATAACGCAGGAAAGAACATGTGAGC
AAAAGGCCAGCAAAAGGCCAGGAACCGTAAAAAGGCCGCGTTGCTGGCGTTTTTCCATAGGCTCCGCCCC
CCTGACGAGCATCACAAAAATCGACGCTCAAGTCAGAGGTGGCGAAACCCGACAGGACTATAAAGATACC
AGGCGTTTCCCCCTGGAAGCTCCCTCGTGCGCTCTCCTGTTCCGACCCTGCCGCTTACCGGATACCTGTC
CGCCTTTCTCCCTTCGGGAAGCGTGGCGCTTTCTCATAGCTCACGCTGTAGGTATCTCAGTTCGGTGTAG
GTCGTTCGCTCCAAGCTGGGCTGTGTGCACGAACCCCCCGTTCAGCCCGACCGCTGCGCCTTATCCGGTA
ACTATCGTCTTGAGTCCAACC
