>Addgene plasmid #54447 | LI D-E 6xHIS | addgene partial sequence | sequence record 90136 | M13pUC-Rev 5'-AGCGGATAACAATTTCACACAGG-3'
AGCTTGCATGCAGGCCTCTGCAGTCGACGGGCCCGGTCTCTGATTTTAGTGATGGTGATGGTGATGGGAT
CCGCCGCTGCCGCCCTTTGAGACCATGGGATCCGATATCTAGATGCATTCGCGAGGTACCGAGCTCGAAT
TCACTGGCCGTCGTTTTACAACGTCGTGACTGGGAAAACCCTGGCGTTACCCAACTTAATCGCCTTGCAG
CACATCCCCCTTTCGCCAGCTGGCGTAATAGCGAAGAGGCCCGCACCGATCGCCCTTCCCAACAGTTGCG
CAGCCTGAATGGCGAATGGCGCCTGATGCGGTATTTTCTCCTTACGCATCTGTGCGGTATTTCACACCGC
ATATGGTGCACTCTCAGTACAATCTGCTCTGATGCCGCATAGTTAAGCCAGCCCCGACACCCGCCAACAC
CCGCTGACGCGCCCTGACGGGCTTGTCTGCTCCCGGCATCCGCTTACAGACAAGCTGTGACCTTCTCCGG
GAGCTGCATGTGTCAGAGGTTTTCACCGTCATCACCGAAACGCGCGAGACAAAAGGGCCTCGTGATACGC
CTATTTTTATAGGTTAATGTCATGAGCGGCGTTGTGACAATTTACCGAACAACTCCGCGGCCGGGAAGCC
GATCTCGGCTTGAACGAATTGTTAGGTGGCGGTACTTGGGTCGATATCAAAGTGCATCACTTCTTCCCGT
ATGCCCAACTTTGTATAGAGAGCCACTGCGGGATCGTCACCGTAATCTGCTTGCACGTAGATCACATAAG
CACCAAGCGCGTTGGCCTCATGCTTGAGGAGATTGATGAGCGCGGTGGCAATGCCCTGCCTCCGGTGCTC
